Addgene plasmid #148144: pT7-V5-SBP-C1-Hs4EBP1-L75AV81A_Z
Purpose: Mammalian Expression of Hs4EBP1-L75AV81A
Depositing lab: Elisa Izaurralde. Depositing organization: Max Planck Institute for Developmental Biology. Publication: GIGYF1/2 proteins use auxiliary sequences to selectively bind to 4EHP and repress target mRNA expression. Peter D, Weber R, Sandmeir F, Wohlbold L, Helms S, Bawankar P, Valkov E, Igreja C, Izaurralde E. Genes Dev. 2017 Jun 1;31(11):1147-1161. doi: 10.1101/gad.299420.117. Epub 2017 Jul 11. PubMed 28698298.
Backbone
  Vector backbone: Unknown
  Vector type: Mammalian Expression
Growth in bacteria
  Bacterial resistance: Kanamycin, 50 μg/mL
  Growth temperature: 37°C
  Growth strain: DH5alpha
  Copy number: High Copy
Gene/Insert
  Gene/Insert name: Hs4EBP1-L75AV81A
  Species: H. sapiens (human)
  Entrez Gene: EIF4EBP1 (a.k.a. 4E-BP1, 4EBP1, BP-1, PHAS-I)
  Cloning method: Unknown
Terms and licenses: Academic/Nonprofit Terms; Industry Terms: Not Available to Industry
Depositor comments: ORF extracted from NCBI:NM_004095.3 Plasmids from this collection were made available to the research community and donated after the lab closed. Please note that the sequence provided by the depositing laboratory may be theoretical/predicted or based on Sanger sequencing results. There may be discrepancies between sequencing results obtained by Addgene and the depositor sequence. If an Addgene verified sequence is not available, please contact before placing your order to request that our lab fully sequence the plasmid.
How to cite: pT7-V5-SBP-C1-Hs4EBP1-L75AV81A_Z was a gift from Elisa Izaurralde (Addgene plasmid # 148144 ; http://n2t.net/addgene:148144 ; RRID:Addgene_148144)
