[The description below was written by a language model from this plasmid's Addgene catalogue record and pLannotate feature annotations shown in this document.]
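Description:
pT7-V5-SBP-C1-Hs4EBP1-L75AV81A_Z is a 4,555 nt mammalian expression plasmid encoding human 4E-BP1 (EIF4EBP1) carrying the L75A and V81A substitutions. The catalogue lists the backbone as unknown. The annotated layout places the tags upstream of the insert, as the "C1" in the name suggests, alongside a dual-purpose neomycin/kanamycin cassette. In bacteria the plasmid replicates from a high-copy ColE1/pUC-type origin and is selected with kanamycin. The NeoR/KanR gene is preceded by both a bacterial bla promoter and the SV40 enhancer/early promoter and is followed by the HSV TK polyadenylation signal, so the same marker could support G418 selection in mammalian cells. An f1 origin is also present.

The expression cassette is driven by the CMV immediate early enhancer and promoter. A T7 promoter sits just downstream, which would also allow transcription by T7 RNA polymerase. The coding region begins with a V5 epitope tag and a streptavidin-binding peptide (SBP), followed by the 4E-BP1 sequence, which the depositor states was taken from the NCBI reference mRNA. An SV40 poly(A) signal terminates the transcript. The short hits annotated as HIV-1 LTR, SV40 large T antigen, ble and bGH poly(A) are fragments and most likely reflect residual vector sequence rather than functional elements.

4E-BP1 represses translation by binding eIF4E and blocking eIF4F assembly. The record does not state the effect of the two substitutions. The V5 tag allows immunodetection and the SBP tag allows streptavidin pulldown, which fits interaction studies in transfected human cells such as those in the associated work on selective binding to 4EHP. The depositor notes that the supplied sequence may be theoretical or based on Sanger sequencing.
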