Features (pLannotate 1.2.2; 17 found; start..end, strand, type, name):
     61..364     +  enhancer       CMV enhancer: human cytomegalovirus immediate early enhancer
    365..568     +  promoter       CMV promoter: human cytomegalovirus (CMV) immediate early promoter
    564..597     +  LTR            5' LTR (truncated) (fragment): truncated 5' long terminal repeat (LTR) from HIV-1
    613..631     +  promoter       T7 promoter: promoter for bacteriophage T7 RNA polymerase
    668..709     +  CDS            V5 tag: epitope tag from simian virus 5
    731..844     +  CDS            SBP: streptavidin-binding peptide selected from a peptide library; binds streptavidin with nanomolar affinity (Keefe et al., 2001)
    857..1210    +  CDS            EIF4EBP1: 4EBP1_HUMAN - Experimental evidence at protein level: Swiss-Prot protein existence level 1. Repressor of translation initiation that regulates EIF4E activity by preventing its assembly into the eIF4F complex: hypophosphorylated form competes with EIF4G1/EIF4G3 and strongly binds to EIF4E, leading to repress translation. In contrast, hyperphosphorylated form dissociates from EIF4E, allowing interaction between EIF4G1/EIF4G3 and EIF4E, leading to initiation of translation. Mediates the regulation of protein translation by hormones, growth factors and other stimuli that signal through the MAP kin
   1236..1320    +  CDS            large T antigen (fragment): large T antigen from SV40 (simian virus 40)
   1343..1464    +  polyA_signal   SV40 poly(A) signal: SV40 polyadenylation signal
   1498..1926    -  rep_origin     f1 ori (sequence partly withheld): f1 bacteriophage origin of replication; arrow indicates direction of (+) strand synthesis
   1953..2057    +  promoter       AmpR promoter: bla
   2059..2416    +  promoter       SV40 promoter: SV40 enhancer and early promoter
   2451..3245    +  CDS            NeoR/KanR: aminoglycoside phosphotransferase from Tn5; aph(3')-II (or nptII); confers resistance to neomycin, kanamycin, and G418 (Geneticin®)
   3266..3418    +  CDS            ble (fragment): BLE_KLEPN - Experimental evidence at protein level: Swiss-Prot protein existence level 1. Binding protein with a strong affinity to the bleomycin family of antibiotics. Binds to CL990; an antimitotic-antibiotic compound. From Klebsiella pneumoniae.
   3477..3524    +  polyA_signal   HSV TK poly(A) signal: herpes simplex virus thymidine kinase polyadenylation signal (Cole and Stacy, 1985)
   3615..3631    -  polyA_signal   bGH poly(A) signal (fragment): bovine growth hormone polyadenylation signal
   3853..4441    +  rep_origin     ori: high-copy-number ColE1/pMB1/pBR322/pUC origin of replication
>Addgene plasmid #148144 | pT7-V5-SBP-C1-Hs4EBP1-L75AV81A_Z | depositor full sequence | sequence record 290592 | Full Sequence
TAGTTATTAATAGTAATCAATTACGGGGTCATTAGTTCATAGCCCATATATGGAGTTCCGCGTTACATAA
CTTACGGTAAATGGCCCGCCTGGCTGACCGCCCAACGACCCCCGCCCATTGACGTCAATAATGACGTATG
TTCCCATAGTAACGCCAATAGGGACTTTCCATTGACGTCAATGGGTGGAGTATTTACGGTAAACTGCCCA
CTTGGCAGTACATCAAGTGTATCATATGCCAAGTACGCCCCCTATTGACGTCAATGACGGTAAATGGCCC
GCCTGGCATTATGCCCAGTACATGACCTTATGGGACTTTCCTACTTGGCAGTACATCTACGTATTAGTCA
TCGCTATTACCATGGTGATGCGGTTTTGGCAGTACATCAATGGGCGTGGATAGCGGTTTGACTCACGGGG
ATTTCCAAGTCTCCACCCCATTGACGTCAATGGGAGTTTGTTTTGGCACCAAAATCAACGGGACTTTCCA
AAATGTCGTAACAACTCCGCCCCATTGACGCAAATGGGCGGTAGGCGTGTACGGTGGGAGGTCTATATAA
GCAGAGCTCTCTGGCTAACTAGAGAACCCACTGCTTACTGGCTTATCGAAATTAATACGACTCACTATAG
GGAGACCCAAGCTCTAGCGCTACCGGTCGCCACCATGGGTAAGCCTATCCCTAACCCTCTCCTCGGTCTC
GATTCTACGCCCGGAAGCGGTAGCGGTACGATGGACGAGAAGACCACCGGCTGGGGGGGCGGCCACGTGG
TGGAGGGCCTGGCCGGCGAGCTGGAGCAGCTGCGGGCCAGGCTGGAGCACCACCCTCAGGGCCAGCGGGA
GCCCAGATCTCGAGCTATGTCCGGGGGCAGCAGCTGCAGCCAGACCCCAAGCCGGGCCATCCCCGCCACT
CGCCGGGTGGTGCTCGGCGACGGCGTGCAGCTCCCGCCCGGGGACTACAGCACGACCCCCGGCGGCACGC
TCTTCAGCACCACCCCGGGAGGTACCAGGATCATCTATGACCGGAAATTCCTGATGGAGTGTCGGAACTC
ACCTGTGACCAAAACACCCCCAAGGGATGCACCCACCATTCCGGGGGCAACCAGCCCTTCCAGTGATGAG
CCCCCCATGGAAGCCAGCCAGAGCCACCTGCGCAATAGCCCAGAAGATAAGCGGGCGGGCGGTGAAGAGT
CACAGTTTGAGATGGACATTTAAGGATCCACCGGATCTAGATAACTGATCATAATCAGCCATACCACATT
TGTAGAGGTTTTACTTGCTTTAAAAAACCTCCCACACCTCCCCCTGAACCTGAAACATAAAATGAATGCA
ATTGTTGTTGTTAACTTGTTTATTGCAGCTTATAATGGTTACAAATAAAGCAATAGCATCACAAATTTCA
CAAATAAAGCATTTTTTTCACTGCATTCTAGTTGTGGTTTGTCCAAACTCATCAATGTATCTTAACGCGT
AAATTGTAAGCGTTAATATTTTGTTAAAATTCGCGTTAAATTTTTGTTAAATCAGCTCATTTTTTAACCA
ATAGGCCGAAATCGGCAAAATCCCTTATAAATCAAAAGAATAGACCGAGATAGGGT
[37 nt withheld, positions 1597-1633]
AAAGAACGTGGACTCCAACGTCAAAGG
[49 nt withheld, positions 1661-1709]
T
[91 nt withheld, positions 1711-1801]
G
[124 nt withheld, positions 1803-1926]
CAGGTGGCACTTTTCGGGGAAATGTGCGCGGAACCCCTATTTGTTTATTTTTCTAAATACATTCAAATAT
GTATCCGCTCATGAGACAATAACCCTGATAAATGCTTCAATAATATTGAAAAAGGAAGAGTCCTGAGGCG
GAAAGAACCAGCTGTGGAATGTGTGTCAGTTAGGGTGTGGAAAGTCCCCAGGCTCCCCAGCAGGCAGAAG
TATGCAAAGCATGCATCTCAATTAGTCAGCAACCAGGTGTGGAAAGTCCCCAGGCTCCCCAGCAGGCAGA
AGTATGCAAAGCATGCATCTCAATTAGTCAGCAACCATAGTCCCGCCCCTAACTCCGCCCATCCCGCCCC
TAACTCCGCCCAGTTCCGCCCATTCTCCGCCCCATGGCTGACTAATTTTTTTTATTTATGCAGAGGCCGA
GGCCGCCTCGGCCTCTGAGCTATTCCAGAAGTAGTGAGGAGGCTTTTTTGGAGGCCTAGGCTTTTGCAAA
GATCGATCAAGAGACAGGATGAGGATCGTTTCGCATGATTGAACAAGATGGATTGCACGCAGGTTCTCCG
GCCGCTTGGGTGGAGAGGCTATTCGGCTATGACTGGGCACAACAGACAATCGGCTGCTCTGATGCCGCCG
TGTTCCGGCTGTCAGCGCAGGGGCGCCCGGTTCTTTTTGTCAAGACCGACCTGTCCGGTGCCCTGAATGA
ACTGCAAGACGAGGCAGCGCGGCTATCGTGGCTGGCCACGACGGGCGTTCCTTGCGCAGCTGTGCTCGAC
GTTGTCACTGAAGCGGGAAGGGACTGGCTGCTATTGGGCGAAGTGCCGGGGCAGGATCTCCTGTCATCTC
ACCTTGCTCCTGCCGAGAAAGTATCCATCATGGCTGATGCAATGCGGCGGCTGCATACGCTTGATCCGGC
TACCTGCCCATTCGACCACCAAGCGAAACATCGCATCGAGCGAGCACGTACTCGGATGGAAGCCGGTCTT
GTCGATCAGGATGATCTGGACGAAGAGCATCAGGGGCTCGCGCCAGCCGAACTGTTCGCCAGGCTCAAGG
CGAGCATGCCCGACGGCGAGGATCTCGTCGTGACCCATGGCGATGCCTGCTTGCCGAATATCATGGTGGA
AAATGGCCGCTTTTCTGGATTCATCGACTGTGGCCGGCTGGGTGTGGCGGACCGCTATCAGGACATAGCG
TTGGCTACCCGTGATATTGCTGAAGAGCTTGGCGGCGAATGGGCTGACCGCTTCCTCGTGCTTTACGGTA
TCGCCGCTCCCGATTCGCAGCGCATCGCCTTCTATCGCCTTCTTGACGAGTTCTTCTGAGCGGGACTCTG
GGGTTCGAAATGACCGACCAAGCGACGCCCAACCTGCCATCACGAGATTTCGATTCCACCGCCGCCTTCT
ATGAAAGGTTGGGCTTCGGAATCGTTTTCCGGGACGCCGGCTGGATGATCCTCCAGCGCGGGGATCTCAT
GCTGGAGTTCTTCGCCCACCCTAGGGGGAGGCTAACTGAAACACGGAAGGAGACAATACCGGAAGGAACC
CGCGCTATGACGGCAATAAAAAGACAGAATAAAACGCACGGTGTTGGGTCGTTTGTTCATAAACGCGGGG
TTCGGTCCCAGGGCTGGCACTCTGTCGATACCCCACCGAGACCCCATTGGGGCCAATACGCCCGCGTTTC
TTCCTTTTCCCCACCCCACCCCCCAAGTTCGGGTGAAGGCCCAGGGCTCGCAGCCAACGTCGGGGCGGCA
GGCCCTGCCATAGCCTCAGGTTACTCATATATACTTTAGATTGATTTAAAACTTCATTTTTAATTTAAAA
GGATCTAGGTGAAGATCCTTTTTGATAATCTCATGACCAAAATCCCTTAACGTGAGTTTTCGTTCCACTG
AGCGTCAGACCCCGTAGAAAAGATCAAAGGATCTTCTTGAGATCCTTTTTTTCTGCGCGTAATCTGCTGC
TTGCAAACAAAAAAACCACCGCTACCAGCGGTGGTTTGTTTGCCGGATCAAGAGCTACCAACTCTTTTTC
CGAAGGTAACTGGCTTCAGCAGAGCGCAGATACCAAATACTGTCCTTCTAGTGTAGCCGTAGTTAGGCCA
CCACTTCAAGAACTCTGTAGCACCGCCTACATACCTCGCTCTGCTAATCCTGTTACCAGTGGCTGCTGCC
AGTGGCGATAAGTCGTGTCTTACCGGGTTGGACTCAAGACGATAGTTACCGGATAAGGCGCAGCGGTCGG
GCTGAACGGGGGGTTCGTGCACACAGCCCAGCTTGGAGCGAACGACCTACACCGAACTGAGATACCTACA
GCGTGAGCTATGAGAAAGCGCCACGCTTCCCGAAGGGAGAAAGGCGGACAGGTATCCGGTAAGCGGCAGG
GTCGGAACAGGAGAGCGCACGAGGGAGCTTCCAGGGGGAAACGCCTGGTATCTTTATAGTCCTGTCGGGT
TTCGCCACCTCTGACTTGAGCGTCGATTTTTGTGATGCTCGTCAGGGGGGCGGAGCCTATGGAAAAACGC
CAGCAACGCGGCCTTTTTACGGTTCCTGGCCTTTTGCTGGCCTTTTGCTCACATGTTCTTTCCTGCGTTA
TCCCCTGATTCTGTGGATAACCGTATTACCGCCATGCAT
